>Addgene plasmid #176803 | pEE046 | addgene full sequence | sequence record 349074 | Addgene NGS Result
GCGCCGAGACAGAACTTAATGGGCCCGCTAACAGCGCGATTTGCTGGTGACCCAATGCGACCAGATGCTC
CACGCCCAGTCGCGTACCGTCTTCATGGGAGAAAATAATACTGTTGATGGGTGTCTGGTCAGAGACATCA
AGAAATAACGCCGGAACATTAGTGCAGGCAGCTTCCACAGCAATGGCATCCTGGTCATCCAGCGGATAGT
TAATGATCAGCCCACTGACGCGTTGCGCGAGAAGATTGTGCACCGCCGCTTTACAGGCTTCGACGCCGCT
TCGTTCTACCATCGACACCACCACGCTGGCACCCAGTTGATCGGCGCGAGATTTAATCGCCGCGACAATT
TGCGACGGCGCGTGCAGGGCCAGACTGGAGGTGGCAACGCCAATCAGCAACGACTGTTTGCCCGCCAGTT
GTTGTGCCACGCGGTTGGGAATGTAATTCAGCTCCGCCATCGCCGCTTCCACTTTTTCCCGCGTTTTCGC
AGAAACGTGGCTGGCCTGGTTCACCACGCGGGAAACGGTCTGATAAGAGACACCGGCATACTCTGCGACA
TCGTATAACGTTACTGGTTTCACATTCACCACCCTGAATTGACTCTCTTCCGGGCGCTATCATGCCATAC
CGCGAAAGGTTTTGCGCCATTCGATGGTGTCCGGGATCTCGACGCTCTCCCTTATGCGACTCCTGCATTA
GGAAGCAGCCCAGTAGTAGGTTGAGGCCGTTGAGCACCGCCGCCGCAAGGAATGGTGCATGCAAGGAGAT
GGCGCCCAACAGTCCCCCGGCCACGGGGCCTGCCACCATACCCACGCCGAAACAAGCGCTCATGAGCCCG
AAGTGGCGAGCCCGATCTTCCCCATCGGTGATGTCGGCGATATAGGCGCCAGCAACCGCACCTGTGGCGC
CGGTGATGCCGGCCACGATGCGTCCGGCGTAGAGGATCGAGATCTCGATCCCGCGAAATTAATACGACTC
ACTATAGGGGAATTGTGAGCGGATAACAATTCCCCTCTAGAAATAATTTTGTTTAACTTTAAGAAGGAGA
TATACATATGCAGACCAGCCCGCCGACTAGCGCTAGCCTTAACGCGACTGCAGGCCCGCTGTCTGTTTCG
ACCTCCAGCGTATCTAGCTGGGCAGCACGCGGTTTCGGTGGTGGCACCATCTATTACCCGAACGCTACCG
GCCGCTACGGTGTTGTGGCAATCTCACCGGGCTATACTGCGCGCCAGTCCTCAATTGCTTGGCTGGGCCG
TCGTCTGGCTACCCATGGTTTCGTGGTGATCACTATTGACACCAACTCCACCTTGGACCAGCCGCCGTCC
CGTGCTACCCAGCTCATGGCGGCACTTAACCACGTAGTGAACAACGCGAACGCTACGGTTCGTTCGCGTG
TCGATGCCTCTAAACTCGCGGTAGCCGGCCATTCCATGGGTGGTGGCGGTTCTCTGATCGCTGCTGAAAA
CAACCCGAGCCTGAAAGCAGCCTACCCGCTGACTCCGTGGAGCGTCTCTAAAAACTACAGTAGTGTTCGT
GTGCCGACCATGATCATCGGCGCTGATGGTGATTCCATCGCAAGTGTGTCCACCCACTCTCGTCTGTTCT
ACAACTCTCTGTCTAGCAACGTTAGCAAAGCGTACGGCGAACTGAACAACGCGTCTCATTTCACCCCTAA
CTACACCAACACTCCGATTGGCCGCTACGCTGTTACCTGGATGAAACGTTTCGTAGACAACGATACCCGT
TATTCTCCGTTCCTTTGCGGTGCACCGCACGACAGCTACGCGACCCGTACCGTGTTCGACCGCTATGAAG
ATAACTGTGCGTATCTCGAGCACCACCACCACCACCACTGAGATCCGGCTGCTAACAAAGCCCGAAAGGA
AGCTGAGTTGGCTGCTGCCACCGCTGAGCAATAACTAGCATAACCCCTTGGGGCCTCTAAACGGGTCTTG
AGGGGTTTTTTGCTGAAAGGAGGAACTATATCCGGATTGGCGAATGGG
[124 nt withheld, positions 2009-2132]
C
[91 nt withheld, positions 2134-2224]
A
[49 nt withheld, positions 2226-2274]
CCTTTGACGTTGGAGTCCACGTTCTTT
[37 nt withheld, positions 2302-2338]
ACCCTATCTCGGTCTATTCTTTTGATTTATAAGGGATTTTGCCGATTTCGGCCTATTGGTTAAAAAATGA
GCTGATTTAACAAAAATTTAACGCGAATTTTAACAAAATATTAACGCTTACAATTTAGGTGGCACTTTTC
GGGGAAATGTGCGCGGAACCCCTATTTGTTTATTTTTCTAAATACATTCAAATATGTATCCGCTCATGAG
ACAATAACCCTGATAAATGCTTCAATAATATTGAAAAAGGAAGAGTATGAGTATTCAACATTTCCGTGTC
GCCCTTATTCCCTTTTTTGCGGCATTTTGCCTTCCTGTTTTTGCTCACCCAGAAACGCTGGTGAAAGTAA
AAGATGCTGAAGATCAGTTGGGTGCACGAGTGGGTTACATCGAACTGGATCTCAACAGCGGTAAGATCCT
TGAGAGTTTTCGCCCCGAAGAACGTTTTCCAATGATGAGCACTTTTAAAGTTCTGCTATGTGGCGCGGTA
TTATCCCGTATTGACGCCGGGCAAGAGCAACTCGGTCGCCGCATACACTATTCTCAGAATGACTTGGTTG
AGTACTCACCAGTCACAGAAAAGCATCTTACGGATGGCATGACAGTAAGAGAATTATGCAGTGCTGCCAT
AACCATGAGTGATAACACTGCGGCCAACTTACTTCTGACAACGATCGGAGGACCGAAGGAGCTAACCGCT
TTTTTGCACAACATGGGGGATCATGTAACTCGCCTTGATCGTTGGGAACCGGAGCTGAATGAAGCCATAC
CAAACGACGAGCGTGACACCACGATGCCTGCAGCAATGGCAACAACGTTGCGCAAACTATTAACTGGCGA
ACTACTTACTCTAGCTTCCCGGCAACAATTAATAGACTGGATGGAGGCGGATAAAGTTGCAGGACCACTT
CTGCGCTCGGCCCTTCCGGCTGGCTGGTTTATTGCTGATAAATCTGGAGCCGGTGAGCGTGGGTCTCGCG
GTATCATTGCAGCACTGGGGCCAGATGGTAAGCCCTCCCGTATCGTAGTTATCTACACGACGGGGAGTCA
GGCAACTATGGATGAACGAAATAGACAGATCGCTGAGATAGGTGCCTCACTGATTAAGCATTGGTAACTG
TCAGACCAAGTTTACTCATATATACTTTAGATTGATTTAAAACTTCATTTTTAATTTAAAAGGATCTAGG
TGAAGATCCTTTTTGATAATCTCATGACCAAAATCCCTTAACGTGAGTTTTCGTTCCACTGAGCGTCAGA
CCCCGTAGAAAAGATCAAAGGATCTTCTTGAGATCCTTTTTTTCTGCGCGTAATCTGCTGCTTGCAAACA
AAAAAACCACCGCTACCAGCGGTGGTTTGTTTGCCGGATCAAGAGCTACCAACTCTTTTTCCGAAGGTAA
CTGGCTTCAGCAGAGCGCAGATACCAAATACTGTCCTTCTAGTGTAGCCGTAGTTAGGCCACCACTTCAA
GAACTCTGTAGCACCGCCTACATACCTCGCTCTGCTAATCCTGTTACCAGTGGCTGCTGCCAGTGGCGAT
AAGTCGTGTCTTACCGGGTTGGACTCAAGACGATAGTTACCGGATAAGGCGCAGCGGTCGGGCTGAACGG
GGGGTTCGTGCACACAGCCCAGCTTGGAGCGAACGACCTACACCGAACTGAGATACCTACAGCGTGAGCT
ATGAGAAAGCGCCACGCTTCCCGAAGGGAGAAAGGCGGACAGGTATCCGGTAAGCGGCAGGGTCGGAACA
GGAGAGCGCACGAGGGAGCTTCCAGGGGGAAACGCCTGGTATCTTTATAGTCCTGTCGGGTTTCGCCACC
TCTGACTTGAGCGTCGATTTTTGTGATGCTCGTCAGGGGGGCGGAGCCTATGGAAAAACGCCAGCAACGC
GGCCTTTTTACGGTTCCTGGCCTTTTGCTGGCCTTTTGCTCACATGTTCTTTCCTGCGTTATCCCCTGAT
TCTGTGGATAACCGTATTACCGCCTTTGAGTGAGCTGATACCGCTCGCCGCAGCCGAACGACCGAGCGCA
GCGAGTCAGTGAGCGAGGAAGCGGAAGAGCGCCTGATGCGGTATTTTCTCCTTACGCATCTGTGCGGTAT
TTCACACCGCAATGGTGCACTCTCAGTACAATCTGCTCTGATGCCGCATAGTTAAGCCAGTATACACTCC
GCTATCGCTACGTGACTGGGTCATGGCTGCGCCCCGACACCCGCCAACACCCGCTGACGCGCCCTGACGG
GCTTGTCTGCTCCCGGCATCCGCTTACAGACAAGCTGTGACCGTCTCCGGGAGCTGCATGTGTCAGAGGT
TTTCACCGTCATCACCGAAACGCGCGAGGCAGCTGCGGTAAAGCTCATCAGCGTGGTCGTGAAGCGATTC
ACAGATGTCTGCCTGTTCATCCGCGTCCAGCTCGTTGAGTTTCTCCAGAAGCGTTAATGTCTGGCTTCTG
ATAAAGCGGGCCATGTTAAGGGCGGTTTTTTCCTGTTTGGTCACTGATGCCTCCGTGTAAGGGGGATTTC
TGTTCATGGGGGTAATGATACCGATGAAACGAGAGAGGATGCTCACGATACGGGTTACTGATGATGAACA
TGCCCGGTTACTGGAACGTTGTGAGGGTAAACAACTGGCGGTATGGATGCGGCGGGACCAGAGAAAAATC
ACTCAGGGTCAATGCCAGCGCTTCGTTAATACAGATGTAGGTGTTCCACAGGGTAGCCAGCAGCATCCTG
CGATGCAGATCCGGAACATAATGGTGCAGGGCGCTGACTTCCGCGTTTCCAGACTTTACGAAACACGGAA
ACCGAAGACCATTCATGTTGTTGCTCAGGTCGCAGACGTTTTGCAGCAGCAGTCGCTTCACGTTCGCTCG
CGTATCGGTGATTCATTCTGCTAACCAGTAAGGCAACCCCGCCAGCCTAGCCGGGTCCTCAACGACAGGA
GCACGATCATGCGCACCCGTGGGGCCGCCATGCCGGCGATAATGGCCTGCTTCTCGCCGAAACGTTTGGT
GGCGGGACCAGTGACGAAGGCTTGAGCGAGGGCGTGCAAGATTCCGAATACCGCAAGCGACAGGCCGATC
ATCGTCGCGCTCCAGCGAAAGCGGTCCTCGCCGAAAATGACCCAGAGCGCTGCCGGCACCTGTCCTACGA
GTTGCATGATAAAGAAGACAGTCATAAGTGCGGCGACGATAGTCATGCCCCGCGCCCACCGGAAGGAGCT
GACTGGGTTGAAGGCTCTCAAGGGCATCGGTCGAGATCCCGGTGCCTAATGAGTGAGCTAACTTACATTA
ATTGCGTTGCGCTCACTGCCCGCTTTCCAGTCGGGAAACCTGTCGTGCCAGCTGCATTAATGAATCGGCC
AACGCGCGGGGAGAGGCGGTTTGCGTATTGGGCGCCAGGGTGGTTTTTCTTTTCACCAGTGAGACGGGCA
ACAGCTGATTGCCCTTCACCGCCTGGCCCTGAGAGAGTTGCAGCAAGCGGTCCACGCTGGTTTGCCCCAG
CAGGCGAAAATCCTGTTTGATGGTGGTTAACGGCGGGATATAACATGAGCTGTCTTCGGTATCGTCGTAT
CCCACTACCGAGATATCCGCACCAACGCGCAGCCCGGACTCGGTAATGGCGCGCATTGCGCCCAGCGCCA
TCTGATCGTTGGCAACCAGCATCGCAGTGGGAACGATGCCCTCATTCAGCATTTGCATGGTTTGTTGAAA
ACCGGACATGGCACTCCAGTCGCCTTCCCGTTCCGCTATCGGCTGAATTTGATTGCGAGTGAGATATTTA
TGCCAGCCAGCCAGACGCAGAC
Features (pLannotate 1.2.2; 19 found; start..end, strand, type, name):
    584..661     -  promoter       lacI promoter: lacI
    669..948     -  CDS            TcR (fragment): tetracycline efflux protein; tet; confers resistance to tetracycline
    970..988     +  promoter       T7 promoter: promoter for bacteriophage T7 RNA polymerase
    989..1013    +  protein_bind   lac operator: The lac repressor binds to the lac operator to inhibit transcription in E. coli. This inhibition can be relieved by adding lactose or isopropyl-β-D-thiogalactopyranoside (IPTG). lac repressor encoded by lacI
   1028..1050    +  RBS            RBS: efficient ribosome binding site from bacteriophage T7 gene 10 (Olins and Rangwala, 1989)
   1061..1831    +  CDS            PETH_IDESA (fragment): Experimental evidence at protein level: Swiss-Prot protein existence level 1. Involved in the degradation and assimilation of the plastic poly(ethylene terephthalate) (PET), which allows I.sakaiensis to use PET as its major energy and carbon source for growth. Likely acts synergistically with MHETase to depolymerize PET (PubMed:26965627). Catalyzes the hydrolysis of PET to produce mono(2-hydroxyethyl) terephthalate (MHET) as the major product (PubMed:26965627, PubMed:29666242, PubMed:29603535, PubMed:29374183, PubMed:29235460). Also depolymerizes another semiaromatic polyester, poly(ethylene-2
   1841..1858    +  CDS            9xHis (fragment): 9xHis affinity tag
   1868..1917    +  CDS            SET1 (fragment): solubility-enhancement tag derived from T7 phage gene 10B
   1925..1972    +  terminator     T7 terminator: transcription terminator for bacteriophage T7 RNA polymerase
   2009..2437    +  rep_origin     f1 ori (sequence partly withheld): f1 bacteriophage origin of replication; arrow indicates direction of (+) strand synthesis
   2490..2594    +  promoter       AmpR promoter: bla
   2595..3455    +  CDS            AmpR: β-lactamase; bla; confers resistance to ampicillin, carbenicillin, and related antibiotics
   3626..4214    +  rep_origin     ori: high-copy-number ColE1/pMB1/pBR322/pUC origin of replication
   4400..4539    -  misc_feature   bom: basis of mobility region from pBR322
   4641..4832    -  CDS            rop: Rop protein, which maintains plasmids at low copy number; rop
   4849..5229    +  CDS            YPB1_ECOLX: Protein predicted: Swiss-Prot protein existence level 4. From Escherichia coli.
   5301..5592    -  CDS            TcR (fragment): tetracycline efflux protein; tet; confers resistance to tetracycline
   5607..5628    -  protein_bind   CAP binding site: CAP binding activates transcription in the presence of cAMP. E. coli catabolite activator protein
   5641..583     -  CDS            lacI (across the origin): lac repressor; lacI; The lac repressor binds to the lac operator to inhibit transcription in E. coli. This inhibition can be relieved by adding lactose or isopropyl-β-D-thiogalactopyranoside (IPTG).
