[The description below was written by a language model from this plasmid's Addgene catalogue record and pLannotate feature annotations shown in this document.]
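Description:
pEE046 is a bacterial expression plasmid built on the pET21b(+) backbone, carrying a codon-optimized gene for a putative thermophilic poly(ethylene terephthalate) (PET) hydrolase. The insert, designated "502", is about 774 bp and derives from an uncultured Betaproteobacteria bacterium. It was placed between the NdeI and XhoI sites of the vector. Automated annotation of the full sequence (about 6.1 kb) labels the open reading frame as a fragment resembling the Ideonella sakaiensis PETase. This reflects homology to that well-characterized enzyme and does not identify the insert as the I. sakaiensis enzyme.

Expression follows the standard pET arrangement. A T7 promoter with an adjacent lac operator drives transcription, followed by the phage T7 gene 10 ribosome binding site, the hydrolase coding sequence, a backbone-encoded C-terminal 6xHis tag for affinity purification, and the T7 terminator. The short "9xHis" and "SET1" fragments in the feature table correspond to the hexahistidine tag and flanking pET vector sequence, not to additional fusion partners. A plasmid-borne lacI gene with its own promoter supplies lac repressor, so expression stays low until IPTG is added in a host that provides T7 RNA polymerase.

The plasmid replicates from a pBR322-type origin with the bom and rop elements. The catalogue lists it as high copy, although rop normally moderates copy number. It is selected with ampicillin through the bla gene, and an f1 origin allows single-stranded DNA production. The tetracycline-resistance fragments are nonfunctional backbone remnants. The construct comes from a study that mined natural sequence diversity for thermotolerant PET hydrolase scaffolds, and it is suited to recombinant production and purification of this candidate enzyme for characterization.
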