Addgene plasmid #176803: pEE046
Purpose: Encodes codon optimized putative thermophilic PET hydrolase enzyme for bacterial expression
Depositing lab: Gregg Beckham. Depositing organization: National Laboratory of the Rockies (NLR). Publication: Sourcing thermotolerant poly(ethylene terephthalate) hydrolase scaffolds from natural diversity. Erickson E, Gado JE, Avilan L, Bratti F, Brizendine RK, Cox PA, Gill R, Graham R, Kim DJ, Konig G, Michener WE, Poudel S, Ramirez KJ, Shakespeare TJ, Zahn M, Boyd ES, Payne CM, DuBois JL, Pickford AR, Beckham GT, McGeehan JE. Nat Commun. 2022 Dec 21;13(1):7850. doi: 10.1038/s41467-022-35237-x. PubMed 36543766.
Backbone
  Vector backbone: pET21b(+)
  Backbone manufacturer: EMD Biosciences
  Backbone size w/o insert (bp): 5366
  Vector type: Bacterial Expression
Growth in bacteria
  Bacterial resistance: Ampicillin, 100 μg/mL
  Growth temperature: 37°C
  Growth strain: DH5alpha
  Copy number: High Copy
Gene/Insert
  Gene/Insert name: 502 (alt name: Betaproteobacteria bacterium PKO68961.1)
  Species: Betaproteobacteria bacterium
  Insert size (bp): 774
  Promoter: T7
  Tag / fusion protein: 6xHis (C terminal on backbone)
  Cloning method: Restriction Enzyme; 5′ cloning site NdeI (unknown if destroyed); 3′ cloning site XhoI (unknown if destroyed)
  Sequencing primers: 5′ T7 For; 3′ T7 Rev
Terms and licenses: Academic/Nonprofit Terms; Industry Terms: Not Available to Industry
Depositor comments: Accession Number PKO68961.1
How to cite: pEE046 was a gift from Gregg Beckham (Addgene plasmid # 176803 ; http://n2t.net/addgene:176803 ; RRID:Addgene_176803)
