>Addgene plasmid #176803 | pEE046 | depositor partial sequence | sequence record 342661 | Insert (including NdeI and XhoI sites)
CATATGCAGACCAGCCCGCCGACTAGCGCTAGCCTTAACGCGACTGCAGGCCCGCTGTCTGTTTCGACCT
CCAGCGTATCTAGCTGGGCAGCACGCGGTTTCGGTGGTGGCACCATCTATTACCCGAACGCTACCGGCCG
CTACGGTGTTGTGGCAATCTCACCGGGCTATACTGCGCGCCAGTCCTCAATTGCTTGGCTGGGCCGTCGT
CTGGCTACCCATGGTTTCGTGGTGATCACTATTGACACCAACTCCACCTTGGACCAGCCGCCGTCCCGTG
CTACCCAGCTCATGGCGGCACTTAACCACGTAGTGAACAACGCGAACGCTACGGTTCGTTCGCGTGTCGA
TGCCTCTAAACTCGCGGTAGCCGGCCATTCCATGGGTGGTGGCGGTTCTCTGATCGCTGCTGAAAACAAC
CCGAGCCTGAAAGCAGCCTACCCGCTGACTCCGTGGAGCGTCTCTAAAAACTACAGTAGTGTTCGTGTGC
CGACCATGATCATCGGCGCTGATGGTGATTCCATCGCAAGTGTGTCCACCCACTCTCGTCTGTTCTACAA
CTCTCTGTCTAGCAACGTTAGCAAAGCGTACGGCGAACTGAACAACGCGTCTCATTTCACCCCTAACTAC
ACCAACACTCCGATTGGCCGCTACGCTGTTACCTGGATGAAACGTTTCGTAGACAACGATACCCGTTATT
CTCCGTTCCTTTGCGGTGCACCGCACGACAGCTACGCGACCCGTACCGTGTTCGACCGCTATGAAGATAA
CTGTGCGTATCTCGAG
